Addgene plasmid #185497: pCS2-foxd4l1.1-EnR
Purpose: Expression of Xenopus laevis foxd4
Depositing lab: Sally Moody. Depositing organization: George Washington University. Publication: foxD5 plays a critical upstream role in regulating neural ectodermal fate and the onset of neural differentiation. Yan B, Neilson KM, Moody SA. Dev Biol. 2009 May 1;329(1):80-95. doi: 10.1016/j.ydbio.2009.02.019. Epub 2009 Feb 26. PubMed 19250931.
Backbone
  Vector backbone: pCS2+
  Vector type: In vitro transcription
Growth in bacteria
  Bacterial resistance: Ampicillin, 100 μg/mL
  Growth temperature: 37°C
  Growth strain: DH5alpha
  Copy number: High Copy
Gene/Insert
  Gene/Insert name: foxd4l1.1 (alt name: foxd5)
  Species: X. laevis (frog)
  Insert size (bp): 1480
  Mutation: fusion of winged helix domain with EnR domain
  Cloning method: Restriction Enzyme; 5′ cloning site unknown (unknown if destroyed); 3′ cloning site unknown (unknown if destroyed)
  Sequencing primers: 5′ NA
Terms and licenses: Academic/Nonprofit Terms; Industry Terms: Not Available to Industry
How to cite: pCS2-foxd4l1.1-EnR was a gift from Sally Moody (Addgene plasmid # 185497 ; http://n2t.net/addgene:185497 ; RRID:Addgene_185497)
