[The description below was written by a language model from this plasmid's Addgene catalogue record and pLannotate feature annotations shown in this document.]
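Description:
pCS2-foxd4l1.1-EnR is a pCS2+-based plasmid for expressing a modified form of the Xenopus laevis forkhead transcription factor foxd4l1.1 (also called foxd5), catalogued as an in vitro transcription vector. It is maintained in E. coli as a high-copy plasmid through a ColE1/pUC-type origin and is selected with ampicillin via the β-lactamase gene. An f1 origin and remnants of lac sequences (lac promoter/operator and lacZα and lacI fragments) are also present in the backbone.

According to the catalogue entry, the insert of about 1.5 kb fuses the foxd4l1.1 winged helix DNA-binding domain to an EnR domain. EnR conventionally denotes the Engrailed repressor domain, which turns a DNA-binding module into a dedicated transcriptional repressor, although the record does not spell this out. The automated annotation of the 4,857-nt sequence recognises only a foxd5-a fragment of roughly 780 bp in the insert position and no separate EnR feature. The annotated region is also shorter than the stated insert size, so the table does not independently confirm the fusion partner.

The coding region lies downstream of the simian CMV IE94 enhancer/promoter and an SP6 promoter and is followed by an SV40 polyadenylation signal, with T7 (partial) and T3 promoters in the opposite orientation beyond the insert. This standard pCS2+ layout allows SP6-driven synthesis of sense mRNA in vitro, typically for embryo microinjection, or direct CMV-driven expression in vertebrate cells. The associated publication concerns the role of foxD5 in neural ectodermal fate and the onset of neural differentiation, which fits use of the construct to test whether the factor acts through repression of its targets.
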