Features (pLannotate 1.2.2; 15 found; start..end, strand, type, name):
     35..53      +  promoter       SP6 promoter: promoter for bacteriophage SP6 RNA polymerase
     94..876     +  CDS            foxd5-a (fragment): FXD5A_XENLA - Also known as foxd5a From Xenopus laevis (African clawed frog).
    887..904     -  promoter       T7 promoter (fragment): promoter for bacteriophage T7 RNA polymerase
    909..1043    -  polyA_signal   SV40 poly(A) signal: SV40 polyadenylation signal
   1156..1174    -  promoter       T3 promoter: promoter for bacteriophage T3 RNA polymerase
   1219..1235    -  protein_bind   lac operator: The lac repressor binds to the lac operator to inhibit transcription in E. coli. This inhibition can be relieved by adding lactose or isopropyl-β-D-thiogalactopyranoside (IPTG). lac repressor encoded by lacI
   1243..1273    -  promoter       lac promoter: promoter for the E. coli lac operon
   1288..1309    -  protein_bind   CAP binding site: CAP binding activates transcription in the presence of cAMP. E. coli catabolite activator protein
   1322..1414    -  CDS            lacI (fragment): lac repressor; lacI; The lac repressor binds to the lac operator to inhibit transcription in E. coli. This inhibition can be relieved by adding lactose or isopropyl-β-D-thiogalactopyranoside (IPTG).
   1597..2185    -  rep_origin     ori: high-copy-number ColE1/pMB1/pBR322/pUC origin of replication
   2356..3216    -  CDS            AmpR: β-lactamase; bla; confers resistance to ampicillin, carbenicillin, and related antibiotics
   3217..3321    -  promoter       AmpR promoter: bla
   3374..3802    -  rep_origin     f1 ori (sequence partly withheld): f1 bacteriophage origin of replication; arrow indicates direction of (+) strand synthesis
   3807..3873    -  CDS            lacZα (fragment): LacZα fragment of β-galactosidase; lacZ fragment
   3880..4857    +  promoter       CMV IE94 promoter: enhancer/promoter region of simian cytomegalovirus major immediate early transcription unit IE94
>Addgene plasmid #185497 | pCS2-foxd4l1.1-EnR | addgene full sequence | sequence record 366671 | Addgene NGS Result
CGCCATTCTGCCTGGGGACGTCGGAGCAAGCTTGATTTAGGTGACACTATAGAATACAAGCTACTTGTTC
TTTTTGCAGGATCCCATCGATTTAAAGCTATGCTGGTAAAGCCTCCTTACTCTTACATTGCTCTAATCAC
CATGGCTATCCTGCAGAGTCCCCACAAGAAACTGACTCTCAGTGGCATCTGTGATTTTATCAGCAGCAAG
TTCCCTTACTACAAGGACAAGTTCCCTGCTTGGCAGAATTCCATCAGGCACAACCTGTCCCTTAATGACT
GCTTTATTAAAATACCACGGGAACCAGGAAATCCAGGAAAAGGCAATTATTGGACACTGGACCCTGCTTC
TGAGGACATGTTTGATAACGGAAGCTTCCTTAGAAGGAGGAAAAGGTTTAAGAGGCACCAACAGGAGTTC
TTTAAGGATGGACTCATGATGTACAACTCTCTGCCTTACTACAGACCCTACAGTGCTATCCAACCTCAGC
CAGTGCTCCAGCAGACTTCACTGACATGCATGGCAATACCAGAGACCTTGCCCATGTCAACTCACCTTGC
ACCCTACCCAGACATAAAGAGGAAGGTTTCTTACCCTGCCCAGGGGGTACACAGGGGTTTTAAAGCCCAG
GATGCTGATAACCATCCCAATAATTCACAGAGCAAATGTTCATTCAGTATTGAGAACATCATGAGGAAAC
CCAAGGAGCCAGAGCCAAATATTCAAAGCTTCAACTCACACTGGAACTATAATCATGTATTCCAGAGGCC
AAGTTCCTGCCTTCTCCCAGCTGTGCTTAACTTATCCACTGGCCCTCTGCTAGCCAATACTCAGGGTGCC
AGGCAATACAACCTCATACAATTCCCTGGGTGTTACTGATCTAGAACTATAGTGAGTCGTATTACGTAGA
TCCAGACATGATAAGATACATTGATGAGTTTGGACAAACCACAACTAGAATGCAGTGAAAAAAATGCTTT
ATTTGTGAAATTTGTGATGCTATTGCTTTATTTGTAACCATTATAAGCTGCAATAAACAAGTTAACAACA
ACAATTGCATTCATTTTATGTTTCAGGTTCAGGGGGAGGTGTGGGAGGTTTTTTAATTCGCGGCCGCGGC
GCCAATGCATTGGGCCCGGTACCCAGCTTTTGTTCCCTTTAGTGAGGGTTAATTGCGCGCTTGGCGTAAT
CATGGTCATAGCTGTTTCCTGTGTGAAATTGTTATCCGCTCACAATTCCACACAACATACGAGCCGGGAG
CATAAAGTGTAAAGCCTGGGGTGCCTAATGAGTGAGCTAACTCACATTAATTGCGTTGCGCTCACTGCCC
GCTTTCCAGTCGGGAAACCTGTCGTGCCAGCTGCATTAATGAATCGGCCAACGCGCGGGGAGAGGCGGTT
TGCGTATTGGGCGCTCTTCCGCTTCCTCGCTCACTGACTCGCTGCGCTCGGTCGTTCGGCTGCGGCGAGC
GGTATCAGCTCACTCAAAGGCGGTAATACGGTTATCCACAGAATCAGGGGATAACGCAGGAAAGAACATG
TGAGCAAAAGGCCAGCAAAAGGCCAGGAACCGTAAAAAGGCCGCGTTGCTGGCGTTTTTCCATAGGCTCC
GCCCCCCTGACGAGCATCACAAAAATCGACGCTCAAGTCAGAGGTGGCGAAACCCGACAGGACTATAAAG
ATACCAGGCGTTTCCCCCTGGAAGCTCCCTCGTGCGCTCTCCTGTTCCGACCCTGCCGCTTACCGGATAC
CTGTCCGCCTTTCTCCCTTCGGGAAGCGTGGCGCTTTCTCATAGCTCACGCTGTAGGTATCTCAGTTCGG
TGTAGGTCGTTCGCTCCAAGCTGGGCTGTGTGCACGAACCCCCCGTTCAGCCCGACCGCTGCGCCTTATC
CGGTAACTATCGTCTTGAGTCCAACCCGGTAAGACACGACTTATCGCCACTGGCAGCAGCCACTGGTAAC
AGGATTAGCAGAGCGAGGTATGTAGGCGGTGCTACAGAGTTCTTGAAGTGGTGGCCTAACTACGGCTACA
CTAGAAGAACAGTATTTGGTATCTGCGCTCTGCTGAAGCCAGTTACCTTCGGAAAAAGAGTTGGTAGCTC
TTGATCCGGCAAACAAACCACCGCTGGTAGCGGTGGTTTTTTTGTTTGCAAGCAGCAGATTACGCGCAGA
AAAAAAGGATCTCAAGAAGATCCTTTGATCTTTTCTACGGGGTCTGACGCTCAGTGGAACGAAAACTCAC
GTTAAGGGATTTTGGTCATGAGATTATCAAAAAGGATCTTCACCTAGATCCTTTTAAATTAAAAATGAAG
TTTTAAATCAATCTAAAGTATATATGAGTAAACTTGGTCTGACAGTTACCAATGCTTAATCAGTGAGGCA
CCTATCTCAGCGATCTGTCTATTTCGTTCATCCATAGTTGCCTGACTCCCCGTCGTGTAGATAACTACGA
TACGGGAGGGCTTACCATCTGGCCCCAGTGCTGCAATGATACCGCGAGACCCACGCTCACCGGCTCCAGA
TTTATCAGCAATAAACCAGCCAGCCGGAAGGGCCGAGCGCAGAAGTGGTCCTGCAACTTTATCCGCCTCC
ATCCAGTCTATTAATTGTTGCCGGGAAGCTAGAGTAAGTAGTTCGCCAGTTAATAGTTTGCGCAACGTTG
TTGCCATTGCTACAGGCATCGTGGTGTCACGCTCGTCGTTTGGTATGGCTTCATTCAGCTCCGGTTCCCA
ACGATCAAGGCGAGTTACATGATCCCCCATGTTGTGCAAAAAAGCGGTTAGCTCCTTCGGTCCTCCGATC
GTTGTCAGAAGTAAGTTGGCCGCAGTGTTATCACTCATGGTTATGGCAGCACTGCATAATTCTCTTACTG
TCATGCCATCCGTAAGATGCTTTTCTGTGACTGGTGAGTACTCAACCAAGTCATTCTGAGAATAGTGTAT
GCGGCGACCGAGTTGCTCTTGCCCGGCGTCAATACGGGATAATACCGCGCCACATAGCAGAACTTTAAAA
GTGCTCATCATTGGAAAACGTTCTTCGGGGCGAAAACTCTCAAGGATCTTACCGCTGTTGAGATCCAGTT
CGATGTAACCCACTCGTGCACCCAACTGATCTTCAGCATCTTTTACTTTCACCAGCGTTTCTGGGTGAGC
AAAAACAGGAAGGCAAAATGCCGCAAAAAAGGGAATAAGGGCGACACGGAAATGTTGAATACTCATACTC
TTCCTTTTTCAATATTATTGAAGCATTTATCAGGGTTATTGTCTCATGAGCGGATACATATTTGAATGTA
TTTAGAAAAATAAACAAATAGGGGTTCCGCGCACATTTCCCCGAAAAGTGCCACCTAAATTGTAAGCGTT
AATATTTTGTTAAAATTCGCGTTAAATTTTTGTTAAATCAGCTCATTTTTTAACCAATAGGCCGAAATCG
GCAAAATCCCTTATAAATCAAAAGAATAGACCGAGATAGGGT
[37 nt withheld, positions 3473-3509]
AAAGAACGTGGACTCCAACGTCAAAGG
[49 nt withheld, positions 3537-3585]
T
[91 nt withheld, positions 3587-3677]
G
[124 nt withheld, positions 3679-3802]
CCCATTCGCCATTCAGGCTGCGCAACTGTTGGGAAGGGCGATCGGTGCGGGCCTCTTCGCTATTACGCCA
GTCGACCGCCAATTCAATATGGCGTATATGGACTCATGCCAATTCAATATGGTGGATCTGGACCTGTGCC
AATTCAATATGGCGTATATGGACTCGTGCCAATTCAATATGGTGGATCTGGACCCCAGCCAATTCAATAT
GGCGGACTTGGCACCATGCCAATTCAATATGGCGGACCTGGCACTGTGCCAACTGGGGAGGGGTCTACTT
GGCACGGTGCCAAGTTTGAGGAGGGGTCTTGGCCCTGTGCCAAGTCCGCCATATTGAATTGGCATGGTGC
CAATAATGGCGGCCATATTGGCTATATGCCAGGATCAATATATAGGCAATATCCAATATGGCCCTATGCC
AATATGGCTATTGGCCAGGTTCAATACTATGTATTGGCCCTATGCCATATAGTATTCCATATATGGGTTT
TCCTATTGACGTAGATAGCCCCTCCCAATGGGCGGTCCCATATACCATATATGGGGCTTCCTAATACCGC
CCATAGCCACTCCCCCATTGACGTCAATGGTCTCTATATATGGTCTTTCCTATTGACGTCATATGGGCGG
TCCTATTGACGTATATGGCGCCTCCCCCATTGACGTCAATTACGGTAAATGGCCCGCCTGGCTCAATGCC
CATTGACGTCAATAGGACCACCCACCATTGACGTCAATGGGATGGCTCATTGCCCATTCATATCCGTTCT
CACGCCCCCTATTGACGTCAATGACGGTAAATGGCCCACTTGGCAGTACATCAATATCTATTAATAGTAA
CTTGGCAAGTACATTACTATTGGAAGTACGCCAGGGTACATTGGCAGTACTCCCATTGACGTCAATGGCG
GTAAATGGCCCGCGATGGCTGCCAAGTACATCCCCATTGACGTCAATGGGGAGGGGCAATGACGCAAATG
GGCGTTCCATTGACGTAAATGGGCGGTAGGCGTGCCTAATGGGAGGTCTATATAAGCAATGCTCGTTTAG
GGAAC
