>Addgene plasmid #185497 | pCS2-foxd4l1.1-EnR | depositor partial sequence | sequence record 366669 | pXT7-foxd4l1.1-EnR-F-SP6
NNNNNNNNNNNNNNNGGATNNNNCGATTTAAAGCTATGCTGGTAAAGCCTCCTTACTCTTACATTGCTCT
AATCACCATGGCTATCCTGCAGAGTCCCCACAAGAAACTGACTCTCAGTGGCATCTGTGATTTTATCAGC
AGCAAGTTCCCTTACTACAAGGACAAGTTCCCTGCTTGGCAGAATTCCATCAGGCACAACCTGTCCCTTA
ATGACTGCTTTATTAAAATACCACGGGAACCAGGAAATCCAGGAAAAGGCAATTATTGGACACTGGACCC
TGCTTCTGAGGACATGTTTGATAACGGAAGCTTCCTTAGAAGGAGGAAAAGGTTTAAGAGGCACCAACAG
GAGTTCTTTAAGGATGGACTCATGATGTACAACTCTCTGCCTTACTACAGACCCTACAGTGCTATCCAAC
CTCAGCCAGTGCTCCAGCAGACTTCACTGACATGCATGGCAATACCAGAGACCTTGCCCATGTCAACTCA
CCTTGCACCCTACCCAGACATAAAGAGGAAGGTTTCTTACCCTGCCCAGGGGGTACACAGGGGTTTTAAA
GCCCAGGATGCTGATAACCATCCCAATAATTCACAGAGCAAATGTTCATTCAGTATTGAGAACATCATGA
GGAAACCCAAGGAGCCAGAGCCAAATATTCAAAGCTTCAACTCACACTGGAACTATAATCATGTATTCCA
GAGGCCAAGTTCCTGCCTTCTCCCAGCTGTGCTTAACTTATCCACTGGCCCTCTGCTAGCCAATACTCAG
GGTGCCAGGCAATACAACCTCATACAATTCCCTGGGTGTTACTGATCTAGAACTATAGTGAGTCGTATTA
CGTAGATCCAGACATGATAAGATACATTGATGAGTTTGGACAAACCACAACTAGAATGCAGTGAAAAAAA
TGCTTTATTTGTGAAATTTGTGATGCTATTGCTTTATTTGTAACCA
