>Addgene plasmid #185497 | pCS2-foxd4l1.1-EnR | depositor partial sequence | sequence record 366670 | pXT7-foxd4l1.1-EnR-M13R
NNNNNNNNNNNNNNNCCTCACTAANGGGAACAAAAGCTGGGTACCGGGCCCAATGCATTGGCGCCGCGGC
CGCGAATTAAAAAACCTCCCACACCTCCCCCTGAACCTGAAACATAAAATGAATGCAATTGTTGTTGTTA
ACTTGTTTATTGCAGCTTATAATGGTTACAAATAAAGCAATAGCATCACAAATTTCACAAATAAAGCATT
TTTTTCACTGCATTCTAGTTGTGGTTTGTCCAAACTCATCAATGTATCTTATCATGTCTGGATCTACGTA
ATACGACTCACTATAGTTCTAGATCAGTAACACCCAGGGAATTGTATGAGGTTGTATTGCCTGGCACCCT
GAGTATTGGCTAGCAGAGGGCCAGTGGATAAGTTAAGCACAGCTGGGAGAAGGCAGGAACTTGGCCTCTG
GAATACATGATTATAGTTCCAGTGTGAGTTGAAGCTTTGAATATTTGGCTCTGGCTCCTTGGGTTTCCTC
ATGATGTTCTCAATACTGAATGAACATTTGCTCTGTGAATTATTGGGATGGTTATCAGCATCCTGGGCTT
TAAAACCCCTGTGTACCCCCTGGGCAGGGTAAGAAACCTTCCTCTTTATGTCTGGGTAGGGTGCAAGGTG
AGTTGACATGGGCAAGGTCTCTGGTATTGCCATGCATGTCAGTGAAGTCTGCTGGAGCACTGGCTGAGGT
TGGATAGCACTGTAGGGTCTGTAGTAAGGCAGAGAGTTGTACATCATGAGTCCATCCTTAAAGAACTCCT
GTTGGTGCCTCTTAAACCTTTTCCTCCTTCTAAGGAAGCTTCCGTTATCAAACATGTCCTCANAAGCAGG
GTCCAGTGTCCAATAATTGCCTTTTCCTNNNTTCCTGGTTCCCGTGGTATTTTAATAAAGCAGTCATTAA
GGNACAGGTGTGCCTGATGGAATTCTGCAAGCNGGAACTTGTCCTTGTAGTAAGGAACTTGCTGCTGATA
AAATCACANATGCCACTGANANTCAGTTNN
